>Addgene plasmid #187327 | pJT242 Lenti pEF-dCas9-3XFLAG-ZNF10 KRAB[WSR7EEE] HighExpr-T2A-tagBFP-P2A-Blast | addgene full sequence | sequence record 373284 | Addgene NGS Result
GAAAAGTGCCACCTGACGTCGACGGATCGGGAGATCTCCCGATCCCCTATGGTGCACTCTCAGTACAATC
TGCTCTGATGCCGCATAGTTAAGCCAGTATCTGCTCCCTGCTTGTGTGTTGGAGGTCGCTGAGTAGTGCG
CGAGCAAAATTTAAGCTACAACAAGGCAAGGCTTGACCGACAATTGCATGAAGAATCTGCTTAGGGTTAG
GCGTTTTGCGCTGCTTCGCGATGTACGGGCCAGATATACGCGTTGACATTGATTATTGACTAGTTATTAA
TAGTAATCAATTACGGGGTCATTAGTTCATAGCCCATATATGGAGTTCCGCGTTACATAACTTACGGTAA
ATGGCCCGCCTGGCTGACCGCCCAACGACCCCCGCCCATTGACGTCAATAATGACGTATGTTCCCATAGT
AACGCCAATAGGGACTTTCCATTGACGTCAATGGGTGGAGTATTTACGGTAAACTGCCCACTTGGCAGTA
CATCAAGTGTATCATATGCCAAGTACGCCCCCTATTGACGTCAATGACGGTAAATGGCCCGCCTGGCATT
ATGCCCAGTACATGACCTTATGGGACTTTCCTACTTGGCAGTACATCTACGTATTAGTCATCGCTATTAC
CATGGTGATGCGGTTTTGGCAGTACATCAATGGGCGTGGATAGCGGTTTGACTCACGGGGATTTCCAAGT
CTCCACCCCATTGACGTCAATGGGAGTTTGTTTTGGCACCAAAATCAACGGGACTTTCCAAAATGTCGTA
ACAACTCCGCCCCATTGACGCAAATGGGCGGTAGGCGTGTACGGTGGGAGGTCTATATAAGCAGCGCGTT
TTGCCTGTACTGGGTCTCTCTGGTTAGACCAGATCTGAGCCTGGGAGCTCTCTGGCTAACTAGGGAACCC
ACTGCTTAAGCCTCAATAAAGCTTGCCTTGAGTGCTTCAAGTAGTGTGTGCCCGTCTGTTGTGTGACTCT
GGTAACTAGAGATCCCTCAGACCCTTTTAGTCAGTGTGGAAAATCTCTAGCAGTGGCGCCCGAACAGGGA
CTTGAAAGCGAAAGGGAAACCAGAGGAGCTCTCTCGACGCAGGACTCGGCTTGCTGAAGCGCGCACGGCA
AGAGGCGAGGGGCGGCGACTGGTGAGTACGCCAAAAATTTTGACTAGCGGAGGCTAGAAGGAGAGAGATG
GGTGCGAGAGCGTCAGTATTAAGCGGGGGAGAATTAGATCGCGATGGGAAAAAATTCGGTTAAGGCCAGG
GGGAAAGAAAAAATATAAATTAAAACATATAGTATGGGCAAGCAGGGAGCTAGAACGATTCGCAGTTAAT
CCTGGCCTGTTAGAAACATCAGAAGGCTGTAGACAAATACTGGGACAGCTACAACCATCCCTTCAGACAG
GATCAGAAGAACTTAGATCATTATATAATACAGTAGCAACCCTCTATTGTGTGCATCAAAGGATAGAGAT
AAAAGACACCAAGGAAGCTTTAGACAAGATAGAGGAAGAGCAAAACAAAAGTAAGACCACCGCACAGCAA
GCGGCCGCTGATCTTCAGACCTGGAGGAGGAGATATGAGGGACAATTGGAGAAGTGAATTATATAAATAT
AAAGTAGTAAAAATTGAACCATTAGGAGTAGCACCCACCAAGGCAAAGAGAAGAGTGGTGCAGAGAGAAA
AAAGAGCAGTGGGAATAGGAGCTTTGTTCCTTGGGTTCTTGGGAGCAGCAGGAAGCACTATGGGCGCAGC
GTCAATGACGCTGACGGTACAGGCCAGACAATTATTGTCTGGTATAGTGCAGCAGCAGAACAATTTGCTG
AGGGCTATTGAGGCGCAACAGCATCTGTTGCAACTCACAGTCTGGGGCATCAAGCAGCTCCAGGCAAGAA
TCCTGGCTGTGGAAAGATACCTAAAGGATCAACAGCTCCTGGGGATTTGGGGTTGCTCTGGAAAACTCAT
TTGCACCACTGCTGTGCCTTGGAATGCTAGTTGGAGTAATAAATCTCTGGAACAGATTTGGAATCACACG
ACCTGGATGGAGTGGGACAGAGAAATTAACAATTACACAAGCTTAATACACTCCTTAATTGAAGAATCGC
AAAACCAGCAAGAAAAGAATGAACAAGAATTATTGGAATTAGATAAATGGGCAAGTTTGTGGAATTGGTT
TAACATAACAAATTGGCTGTGGTATATAAAATTATTCATAATGATAGTAGGAGGCTTGGTAGGTTTAAGA
ATAGTTTTTGCTGTACTTTCTATAGTGAATAGAGTTAGGCAGGGATATTCACCATTATCGTTTCAGACCC
ACCTCCCAACCCCGAGGGGACCCGACAGGCCCGAAGGAATAGAAGAAGAAGGTGGAGAGAGAGACAGAGA
CAGATCCATTCGATTAGTGAACGGATCGGCACTGCGTGCGCCAATTCTGCAGACAAATGGCAGTATTCAT
CCACAATTTTAAAAGAAAAGGGGGGATTGGGGGGTACAGTGCAGGGGAAAGAATAGTAGACATAATAGCA
ACAGACATACAAACTAAAGAATTACAAAAACAAATTACAAAAATTCAAAATTTTCGGGTTTATTACAGGG
ACAGCAGAGATCCAGTTTGGTTAATTAGCTAGCTGCAAAGATGGATAAAGTTTTAAACAGAGAGGAATCT
TTGCAGCTAATGGACCTTCTAGGTCTTGAAAGGAGTGGGAATTGGCTCCGGTGCCCGTCAGTGGGCAGAG
CGCACATCGCCCACAGTCCCCGAGAAGTTGGGGGGAGGGGTCGGCAATTGAACCGGTGCCTAGAGAAGGT
GGCGCGGGGTAAACTGGGAAAGTGATGTCGTGTACTGGCTCCGCCTTTTTCCCGAGGGTGGGGGAGAACC
GTATATAAGTGCAGTAGTCGCCGTGAACGTTCTTTTTCGCAACGGGTTTGCCGCCAGAACACAGGTAAGT
GCCGTGTGTGGTTCCCGCGGGCCTGGCCTCTTTACGGGTTATGGCCCTTGCGTGCCTTGAATTACTTCCA
CCTGGCTGCAGTACGTGATTCTTGATCCCGAGCTTCGGGTTGGAAGTGGGTGGGAGAGTTCGAGGCCTTG
CGCTTAAGGAGCCCCTTCGCCTCGTGCTTGAGTTGAGGCCTGGCCTGGGCGCTGGGGCCGCCGCGTGCGA
ATCTGGTGGCACCTTCGCGCCTGTCTCGCTGCTTTCGATAAGTCTCTAGCCATTTAAAATTTTTGATGAC
CTGCTGCGACGCTTTTTTTCTGGCAAGATAGTCTTGTAAATGCGGGCCAAGATCTGCACACTGGTATTTC
GGTTTTTGGGGCCGCGGGCGGCGACGGGGCCCGTGCGTCCCAGCGCACATGTTCGGCGAGGCGGGGCCTG
CGAGCGCGGCCACCGAGAATCGGACGGGGGTAGTCTCAAGCTGGCCGGCCTGCTCTGGTGCCTGGCCTCG
CGCCGCCGTGTATCGCCCCGCCCTGGGCGGCAAGGCTGGCCCGGTCGGCACCAGTTGCGTGAGCGGAAAG
ATGGCCGCTTCCCGGCCCTGCTGCAGGGAGCTCAAAATGGAGGACGCGGCGCTCGGGAGAGCGGGCGGGT
GAGTCACCCACACAAAGGAAAAGGGCCTTTCCGTCCTCAGCCGTCGCTTCATGTGACTCCACGGAGTACC
GGGCGCCGTCCAGGCACCTCGATTAGTTCTCGAGCTTTTGGAGTACGTCGTCTTTAGGTTGGGGGGAGGG
GTTTTATGCGATGGAGTTTCCCCACACTGAGTGGGTGGAGACTGAAGTTAGGCCAGCTTGGCACTTGATG
TAATTCTCCTTGGAATTTGCCCTTTTTGAGTTTGGATCTTGGTTCATTCTCAAGCCTCAGACAGTGGTTC
AAAGTTTTTTTCTTCCATTTCAGGTGTCGTGACGTACGGCCACCATGAAAAGGCCGGCGGCCACGAAAAA
GGCCGGCCAGGCAAAAAAGAAAAAGGACAAGAAGTACAGCATCGGCCTGGCCATCGGCACCAACTCTGTG
GGCTGGGCCGTGATCACCGACGAGTACAAGGTGCCCAGCAAGAAATTCAAGGTGCTGGGCAACACCGACC
GGCACAGCATCAAGAAGAACCTGATCGGAGCCCTGCTGTTCGACAGCGGCGAAACAGCCGAGGCCACCCG
GCTGAAGAGAACCGCCAGAAGAAGATACACCAGACGGAAGAACCGGATCTGCTATCTGCAAGAGATCTTC
AGCAACGAGATGGCCAAGGTGGACGACAGCTTCTTCCACAGACTGGAAGAGTCCTTCCTGGTGGAAGAGG
ATAAGAAGCACGAGCGGCACCCCATCTTCGGCAACATCGTGGACGAGGTGGCCTACCACGAGAAGTACCC
CACCATCTACCACCTGAGAAAGAAACTGGTGGACAGCACCGACAAGGCCGACCTGCGGCTGATCTATCTG
GCCCTGGCCCACATGATCAAGTTCCGGGGCCACTTCCTGATCGAGGGCGACCTGAACCCCGACAACAGCG
ACGTGGACAAGCTGTTCATCCAGCTGGTGCAGACCTACAACCAGCTGTTCGAGGAAAACCCCATCAACGC
CAGCGGCGTGGACGCCAAGGCCATCCTGTCTGCCAGACTGAGCAAGAGCAGACGGCTGGAAAATCTGATC
GCCCAGCTGCCCGGCGAGAAGAAGAATGGCCTGTTCGGCAACCTGATTGCCCTGAGCCTGGGCCTGACCC
CCAACTTCAAGAGCAACTTCGACCTGGCCGAGGATGCCAAACTGCAGCTGAGCAAGGACACCTACGACGA
CGACCTGGACAACCTGCTGGCCCAGATCGGCGACCAGTACGCCGACCTGTTTCTGGCCGCCAAGAACCTG
TCCGACGCCATCCTGCTGAGCGACATCCTGAGAGTGAACACCGAGATCACCAAGGCCCCCCTGAGCGCCT
CTATGATCAAGAGATACGACGAGCACCACCAGGACCTGACCCTGCTGAAAGCTCTCGTGCGGCAGCAGCT
GCCTGAGAAGTACAAAGAGATTTTCTTCGACCAGAGCAAGAACGGCTACGCCGGCTACATTGACGGCGGA
GCCAGCCAGGAAGAGTTCTACAAGTTCATCAAGCCCATCCTGGAAAAGATGGACGGCACCGAGGAACTGC
TCGTGAAGCTGAACAGAGAGGACCTGCTGCGGAAGCAGCGGACCTTCGACAACGGCAGCATCCCCCACCA
GATCCACCTGGGAGAGCTGCACGCCATTCTGCGGCGGCAGGAAGATTTTTACCCATTCCTGAAGGACAAC
CGGGAAAAGATCGAGAAGATCCTGACCTTCCGCATCCCCTACTACGTGGGCCCTCTGGCCAGGGGAAACA
GCAGATTCGCCTGGATGACCAGAAAGAGCGAGGAAACCATCACCCCCTGGAACTTCGAGGAAGTGGTGGA
CAAGGGCGCTTCCGCCCAGAGCTTCATCGAGCGGATGACCAACTTCGATAAGAACCTGCCCAACGAGAAG
GTGCTGCCCAAGCACAGCCTGCTGTACGAGTACTTCACCGTGTATAACGAGCTGACCAAAGTGAAATACG
TGACCGAGGGAATGAGAAAGCCCGCCTTCCTGAGCGGCGAGCAGAAAAAGGCCATCGTGGACCTGCTGTT
CAAGACCAACCGGAAAGTGACCGTGAAGCAGCTGAAAGAGGACTACTTCAAGAAAATCGAGTGCTTCGAC
TCCGTGGAAATCTCCGGCGTGGAAGATCGGTTCAACGCCTCCCTGGGCACATACCACGATCTGCTGAAAA
TTATCAAGGACAAGGACTTCCTGGACAATGAGGAAAACGAGGACATTCTGGAAGATATCGTGCTGACCCT
GACACTGTTTGAGGACAGAGAGATGATCGAGGAACGGCTGAAAACCTATGCCCACCTGTTCGACGACAAA
GTGATGAAGCAGCTGAAGCGGCGGAGATACACCGGCTGGGGCAGGCTGAGCCGGAAGCTGATCAACGGCA
TCCGGGACAAGCAGTCCGGCAAGACAATCCTGGATTTCCTGAAGTCCGACGGCTTCGCCAACAGAAACTT
CATGCAGCTGATCCACGACGACAGCCTGACCTTTAAAGAGGACATCCAGAAAGCCCAGGTGTCCGGCCAG
GGCGATAGCCTGCACGAGCACATTGCCAATCTGGCCGGCAGCCCCGCCATTAAGAAGGGCATCCTGCAGA
CAGTGAAGGTGGTGGACGAGCTCGTGAAAGTGATGGGCCGGCACAAGCCCGAGAACATCGTGATCGAAAT
GGCCAGAGAGAACCAGACCACCCAGAAGGGACAGAAGAACAGCCGCGAGAGAATGAAGCGGATCGAAGAG
GGCATCAAAGAGCTGGGCAGCCAGATCCTGAAAGAACACCCCGTGGAAAACACCCAGCTGCAGAACGAGA
AGCTGTACCTGTACTACCTGCAGAATGGGCGGGATATGTACGTGGACCAGGAACTGGACATCAACCGGCT
GTCCGACTACGATGTGGACCACATCGTGCCTCAGAGCTTTCTGAAGGACGACTCCATCGACAACAAGGTG
CTGACCAGAAGCGACAAGGCCCGGGGCAAGAGCGACAACGTGCCCTCCGAAGAGGTCGTGAAGAAGATGA
AGAACTACTGGCGGCAGCTGCTGAACGCCAAGCTGATTACCCAGAGAAAGTTCGACAATCTGACCAAGGC
CGAGAGAGGCGGCCTGAGCGAACTGGATAAGGCCGGCTTCATCAAGAGACAGCTGGTGGAAACCCGGCAG
ATCACAAAGCACGTGGCACAGATCCTGGACTCCCGGATGAACACTAAGTACGACGAGAATGACAAGCTGA
TCCGGGAAGTGAAAGTGATCACCCTGAAGTCCAAGCTGGTGTCCGATTTCCGGAAGGATTTCCAGTTTTA
CAAAGTGCGCGAGATCAACAACTACCACCACGCCCACGACGCCTACCTGAACGCCGTCGTGGGAACCGCC
CTGATCAAAAAGTACCCTAAGCTGGAAAGCGAGTTCGTGTACGGCGACTACAAGGTGTACGACGTGCGGA
AGATGATCGCCAAGAGCGAGCAGGAAATCGGCAAGGCTACCGCCAAGTACTTCTTCTACAGCAACATCAT
GAACTTTTTCAAGACCGAGATTACCCTGGCCAACGGCGAGATCCGGAAGCGGCCTCTGATCGAGACAAAC
GGCGAAACCGGGGAGATCGTGTGGGATAAGGGCCGGGATTTTGCCACCGTGCGGAAAGTGCTGAGCATGC
CCCAAGTGAATATCGTGAAAAAGACCGAGGTGCAGACAGGCGGCTTCAGCAAAGAGTCTATCCTGCCCAA
GAGGAACAGCGATAAGCTGATCGCCAGAAAGAAGGACTGGGACCCTAAGAAGTACGGCGGCTTCGACAGC
CCCACCGTGGCCTATTCTGTGCTGGTGGTGGCCAAAGTGGAAAAGGGCAAGTCCAAGAAACTGAAGAGTG
TGAAAGAGCTGCTGGGGATCACCATCATGGAAAGAAGCAGCTTCGAGAAGAATCCCATCGACTTTCTGGA
AGCCAAGGGCTACAAAGAAGTGAAAAAGGACCTGATCATCAAGCTGCCTAAGTACTCCCTGTTCGAGCTG
GAAAACGGCCGGAAGAGAATGCTGGCCTCTGCCGGCGAACTGCAGAAGGGAAACGAACTGGCCCTGCCCT
CCAAATATGTGAACTTCCTGTACCTGGCCAGCCACTATGAGAAGCTGAAGGGCTCCCCCGAGGATAATGA
GCAGAAACAGCTGTTTGTGGAACAGCACAAGCACTACCTGGACGAGATCATCGAGCAGATCAGCGAGTTC
TCCAAGAGAGTGATCCTGGCCGACGCTAATCTGGACAAAGTGCTGTCCGCCTACAACAAGCACCGGGATA
AGCCCATCAGAGAGCAGGCCGAGAATATCATCCACCTGTTTACCCTGACCAATCTGGGAGCCCCTGCCGC
CTTCAAGTACTTTGACACCACCATCGACCGGAAGAGGTACACCAGCACCAAAGAGGTGCTGGACGCCACC
CTGATCCACCAGAGCATCACCGGCCTGTACGAGACACGGATCGACCTGTCTCAGCTGGGAGGCGACAGCG
CTGGAGGAGGTGGAAGCGGAGGAGGAGGAAGCGGAGGAGGAGGTAGCGGACCTAAGAAAAAGAGGAAGGT
GGCGGCCGCTGGATCCGACTACAAAGACCATGACGGTGATTATAAAGATCATGACATCGACTACAAGGAT
GACGATGACAAGGGTGGATCCGGATCAGGCTCCGATGCCAAGTCCTTGACCGCTGAGGAGGAGACCCTGG
TCACTTTCAAGGACGTTTTTGTGGATTTCACGAGGGAAGAATGGAAACTACTAGACACAGCACAACAAAT
AGTATACAGAAACGTAATGCTAGAAAACTACAAAAACCTAGTAAGCCTAGGATACCAACTAACAAAACCA
GACGTAATACTAAGACTAGAAAAAGGAGAAGAACCAGGATCTGGAGAGGGAAGGGGAAGCCTCCTAACTT
GCGGAGATGTCGAGGAGAATCCTGGCCCAATGGTTAGTAAGGGAGAGGAGTTGATAAAAGAGAATATGCA
CATGAAACTGTATATGGAAGGGACAGTGGACAACCATCACTTCAAGTGCACCTCTGAGGGAGAAGGAAAG
CCATACGAAGGCACCCAGACTATGCGAATTAAGGTCGTGGAGGGAGGGCCTCTCCCCTTCGCCTTCGATA
TTCTTGCAACATCTTTCCTCTACGGGAGCAAAACCTTCATCAATCACACACAAGGCATACCTGACTTTTT
TAAGCAGAGTTTTCCAGAGGGCTTTACCTGGGAGCGTGTGACTACATACGAAGATGGGGGTGTGCTGACG
GCTACACAGGATACTTCACTTCAGGACGGTTGTCTGATCTACAACGTCAAGATCAGGGGGGTCAATTTCA
CCTCGAATGGACCAGTAATGCAAAAAAAGACCCTGGGATGGGAAGCTTTTACTGAAACTCTCTATCCCGC
CGACGGCGGCCTCGAAGGCAGAAACGATATGGCTTTGAAGCTGGTTGGCGGGTCCCATCTAATTGCCAAT
GCCAAAACCACATATAGGAGCAAAAAGCCTGCAAAGAACCTGAAGATGCCGGGTGTGTACTATGTTGACT
ATAGATTAGAGCGGATCAAAGAGGCAAATAACGAAACGTACGTGGAGCAGCACGAGGTAGCCGTGGCGCG
CTACTGCGATTTACCCTCCAAACTGGGCCATAAACTGAACTGTACAGGAAGCGGAGCTACTAACTTCAGC
CTGCTGAAGCAGGCTGGCGACGTGGAAGAAAACCCAGGACCTATGGCCAAGCCTTTGTCTCAAGAAGAAT
CCACCCTCATTGAAAGAGCAACGGCTACAATCAACAGCATCCCCATCTCTGAAGACTACAGCGTCGCCAG
CGCAGCTCTCTCTAGCGACGGCCGCATCTTCACTGGTGTCAATGTATATCATTTTACTGGGGGACCTTGT
GCAGAACTCGTGGTGCTGGGCACTGCTGCTGCTGCGGCAGCTGGCAACCTGACTTGTATCGTCGCGATCG
GAAATGAGAACAGGGGCATCTTGAGCCCCTGCGGACGGTGCCGACAGGTGCTTCTCGATCTGCATCCTGG
GATCAAAGCCATAGTGAAGGACAGTGATGGACAGCCGACGGCAGTTGGGATTCGTGAATTGCTGCCCTCT
GGTTATGTGTGGGAGGGCTAAGAATTCGATATCAAGCTTATCGGTAATCAACCTCTGGATTACAAAATTT
GTGAAAGATTGACTGGTATTCTTAACTATGTTGCTCCTTTTACGCTATGTGGATACGCTGCTTTAATGCC
TTTGTATCATGCTATTGCTTCCCGTATGGCTTTCATTTTCTCCTCCTTGTATAAATCCTGGTTGCTGTCT
CTTTATGAGGAGTTGTGGCCCGTTGTCAGGCAACGTGGCGTGGTGTGCACTGTGTTTGCTGACGCAACCC
CCACTGGTTGGGGCATTGCCACCACCTGTCAGCTCCTTTCCGGGACTTTCGCTTTCCCCCTCCCTATTGC
CACGGCGGAACTCATCGCCGCCTGCCTTGCCCGCTGCTGGACAGGGGCTCGGCTGTTGGGCACTGACAAT
TCCGTGGTGTTGTCGGGGAAATCATCGTCCTTTCCTTGGCTGCTCGCCTGTGTTGCCACCTGGATTCTGC
GCGGGACGTCCTTCTGCTACGTCCCTTCGGCCCTCAATCCAGCGGACCTTCCTTCCCGCGGCCTGCTGCC
GGCTCTGCGGCCTCTTCCGCGTCTTCGCCTTCGCCCTCAGACGAGTCGGATCTCCCTTTGGGCCGCCTCC
CCGCATCGATACCGTCGACCTCGAGACCTAGAAAAACATGGAGCAATCACAAGTAGCAATACAGCAGCTA
CCAATGCTGATTGTGCCTGGCTAGAAGCACAAGAGGAGGAGGAGGTGGGTTTTCCAGTCACACCTCAGGT
ACCTTTAAGACCAATGACTTACAAGGCAGCTGTAGATCTTAGCCACTTTTTAAAAGAAAAGGGGGGACTG
GAAGGGCTAATTCACTCCCAACGAAGACAAGATATCCTTGATCTGTGGATCTACCACACACAAGGCTACT
TCCCTGATTGGCAGAACTACACACCAGGGCCAGGGATCAGATATCCACTGACCTTTGGATGGTGCTACAA
GCTAGTACCAGTTGAGCAAGAGAAGGTAGAAGAAGCCAATGAAGGAGAGAACACCCGCTTGTTACACCCT
GTGAGCCTGCATGGGATGGATGACCCGGAGAGAGAAGTATTAGAGTGGAGGTTTGACAGCCGCCTAGCAT
TTCATCACATGGCCCGAGAGCTGCATCCGGACTGTACTGGGTCTCTCTGGTTAGACCAGATCTGAGCCTG
GGAGCTCTCTGGCTAACTAGGGAACCCACTGCTTAAGCCTCAATAAAGCTTGCCTTGAGTGCTTCAAGTA
GTGTGTGCCCGTCTGTTGTGTGACTCTGGTAACTAGAGATCCCTCAGACCCTTTTAGTCAGTGTGGAAAA
TCTCTAGCAGGGCCCGTTTAAACCCGCTGATCAGCCTCGACTGTGCCTTCTAGTTGCCAGCCATCTGTTG
TTTGCCCCTCCCCCGTGCCTTCCTTGACCCTGGAAGGTGCCACTCCCACTGTCCTTTCCTAATAAAATGA
GGAAATTGCATCGCATTGTCTGAGTAGGTGTCATTCTATTCTGGGGGGTGGGGTGGGGCAGGACAGCAAG
GGGGAGGATTGGGAAGACAATAGCAGGCATGCTGGGGATGCGGTGGGCTCTATGGCTTCTGAGGCGGAAA
GAACCAGCTGGGGCTCTAGGGGGTATCCCC
[124 nt withheld, positions 11301-11424]
C
[91 nt withheld, positions 11426-11516]
A
[49 nt withheld, positions 11518-11566]
CCTTTGACGTTGGAGTCCACGTTCTTT
[37 nt withheld, positions 11594-11630]
ACCCTATCTCGGTCTATTCTTTTGATTTATAAGGGATTTTGCCGATTTCGGCCTATTGGTTAAAAAATGA
GCTGATTTAACAAAAATTTAACGCGAATTAATTCTGTGGAATGTGTGTCAGTTAGGGTGTGGAAAGTCCC
CAGGCTCCCCAGCAGGCAGAAGTATGCAAAGCATGCATCTCAATTAGTCAGCAACCAGGTGTGGAAAGTC
CCCAGGCTCCCCAGCAGGCAGAAGTATGCAAAGCATGCATCTCAATTAGTCAGCAACCATAGTCCCGCCC
CTAACTCCGCCCATCCCGCCCCTAACTCCGCCCAGTTCCGCCCATTCTCCGCCCCATGGCTGACTAATTT
TTTTTATTTATGCAGAGGCCGAGGCCGCCTCTGCCTCTGAGCTATTCCAGAAGTAGTGAGGAGGCTTTTT
TGGAGGCCTAGGCTTTTGCAAAAAGCTCCCGGGAGCTTGTATATCCATTTTCGGATCTGATCAGCACGTG
TTGACAATTAATCATCGGCATAGTATATCGGCATAGTATAATACGACAAGGTGAGGAACTAAACCATGGC
CAAGTTGACCAGTGCCGTTCCGGTGCTCACCGCGCGCGACGTCGCCGGAGCGGTCGAGTTCTGGACCGAC
CGGCTCGGGTTCTCCCGGGACTTCGTGGAGGACGACTTCGCCGGTGTGGTCCGGGACGACGTGACCCTGT
TCATCAGCGCGGTCCAGGACCAGGTGGTGCCGGACAACACCCTGGCCTGGGTGTGGGTGCGCGGCCTGGA
CGAGCTGTACGCCGAGTGGTCGGAGGTCGTGTCCACGAACTTCCGGGACGCCTCCGGGCCGGCCATGACC
GAGATCGGCGAGCAGCCGTGGGGGCGGGAGTTCGCCCTGCGCGACCCGGCCGGCAACTGCGTGCACTTCG
TGGCCGAGGAGCAGGACTGACACGTGCTACGAGATTTCGATTCCACCGCCGCCTTCTATGAAAGGTTGGG
CTTCGGAATCGTTTTCCGGGACGCCGGCTGGATGATCCTCCAGCGCGGGGATCTCATGCTGGAGTTCTTC
GCCCACCCCAACTTGTTTATTGCAGCTTATAATGGTTACAAATAAAGCAATAGCATCACAAATTTCACAA
ATAAAGCATTTTTTTCACTGCATTCTAGTTGTGGTTTGTCCAAACTCATCAATGTATCTTATCATGTCTG
TATACCGTCGACCTCTAGCTAGAGCTTGGCGTAATCATGGTCATAGCTGTTTCCTGTGTGAAATTGTTAT
CCGCTCACAATTCCACACAACATACGAGCCGGAAGCATAAAGTGTAAAGCCTGGGGTGCCTAATGAGTGA
GCTAACTCACATTAATTGCGTTGCGCTCACTGCCCGCTTTCCAGTCGGGAAACCTGTCGTGCCAGCTGCA
TTAATGAATCGGCCAACGCGCGGGGAGAGGCGGTTTGCGTATTGGGCGCTCTTCCGCTTCCTCGCTCACT
GACTCGCTGCGCTCGGTCGTTCGGCTGCGGCGAGCGGTATCAGCTCACTCAAAGGCGGTAATACGGTTAT
CCACAGAATCAGGGGATAACGCAGGAAAGAACATGTGAGCAAAAGGCCAGCAAAAGGCCAGGAACCGTAA
AAAGGCCGCGTTGCTGGCGTTTTTCCATAGGCTCCGCCCCCCTGACGAGCATCACAAAAATCGACGCTCA
AGTCAGAGGTGGCGAAACCCGACAGGACTATAAAGATACCAGGCGTTTCCCCCTGGAAGCTCCCTCGTGC
GCTCTCCTGTTCCGACCCTGCCGCTTACCGGATACCTGTCCGCCTTTCTCCCTTCGGGAAGCGTGGCGCT
TTCTCATAGCTCACGCTGTAGGTATCTCAGTTCGGTGTAGGTCGTTCGCTCCAAGCTGGGCTGTGTGCAC
GAACCCCCCGTTCAGCCCGACCGCTGCGCCTTATCCGGTAACTATCGTCTTGAGTCCAACCCGGTAAGAC
ACGACTTATCGCCACTGGCAGCAGCCACTGGTAACAGGATTAGCAGAGCGAGGTATGTAGGCGGTGCTAC
AGAGTTCTTGAAGTGGTGGCCTAACTACGGCTACACTAGAAGAACAGTATTTGGTATCTGCGCTCTGCTG
AAGCCAGTTACCTTCGGAAAAAGAGTTGGTAGCTCTTGATCCGGCAAACAAACCACCGCTGGTAGCGGTG
GTTTTTTTGTTTGCAAGCAGCAGATTACGCGCAGAAAAAAAGGATCTCAAGAAGATCCTTTGATCTTTTC
TACGGGGTCTGACGCTCAGTGGAACGAAAACTCACGTTAAGGGATTTTGGTCATGAGATTATCAAAAAGG
ATCTTCACCTAGATCCTTTTAAATTAAAAATGAAGTTTTAAATCAATCTAAAGTATATATGAGTAAACTT
GGTCTGACAGTTACCAATGCTTAATCAGTGAGGCACCTATCTCAGCGATCTGTCTATTTCGTTCATCCAT
AGTTGCCTGACTCCCCGTCGTGTAGATAACTACGATACGGGAGGGCTTACCATCTGGCCCCAGTGCTGCA
ATGATACCGCGAGACCCACGCTCACCGGCTCCAGATTTATCAGCAATAAACCAGCCAGCCGGAAGGGCCG
AGCGCAGAAGTGGTCCTGCAACTTTATCCGCCTCCATCCAGTCTATTAATTGTTGCCGGGAAGCTAGAGT
AAGTAGTTCGCCAGTTAATAGTTTGCGCAACGTTGTTGCCATTGCTACAGGCATCGTGGTGTCACGCTCG
TCGTTTGGTATGGCTTCATTCAGCTCCGGTTCCCAACGATCAAGGCGAGTTACATGATCCCCCATGTTGT
GCAAAAAAGCGGTTAGCTCCTTCGGTCCTCCGATCGTTGTCAGAAGTAAGTTGGCCGCAGTGTTATCACT
CATGGTTATGGCAGCACTGCATAATTCTCTTACTGTCATGCCATCCGTAAGATGCTTTTCTGTGACTGGT
GAGTACTCAACCAAGTCATTCTGAGAATAGTGTATGCGGCGACCGAGTTGCTCTTGCCCGGCGTCAATAC
GGGATAATACCGCGCCACATAGCAGAACTTTAAAAGTGCTCATCATTGGAAAACGTTCTTCGGGGCGAAA
ACTCTCAAGGATCTTACCGCTGTTGAGATCCAGTTCGATGTAACCCACTCGTGCACCCAACTGATCTTCA
GCATCTTTTACTTTCACCAGCGTTTCTGGGTGAGCAAAAACAGGAAGGCAAAATGCCGCAAAAAAGGGAA
TAAGGGCGACACGGAAATGTTGAATACTCATACTCTTCCTTTTTCAATATTATTGAAGCATTTATCAGGG
TTATTGTCTCATGAGCGGATACATATTTGAATGTATTTAGAAAAATAAACAAATAGGGGTTCCGCGCACA
TTTCCCC
Features (pLannotate 1.2.2; 36 found; start..end, strand, type, name):
     48..100     -  misc_feature   bom (fragment): basis of mobility region from pBR322
    255..634     +  enhancer       CMV enhancer: human cytomegalovirus immediate early enhancer
    635..834     +  promoter       CMV promoter: human cytomegalovirus (CMV) immediate early promoter
    852..1032    +  LTR            5' LTR (truncated): truncated 5' long terminal repeat (LTR) from HIV-1
   1079..1204    +  misc_feature   HIV-1 Ψ: packaging signal of human immunodeficiency virus type 1
   1188..1551    +  CDS            HIV-1 gag (fragment): gag protein from human immunodeficiency virus 1; gag
   1697..1930    +  misc_feature   RRE: The Rev response element (RRE) of HIV-1 allows for Rev-dependent mRNA export from the nucleus to the cytoplasm.
   2307..2407    +  CDS            Rev (fragment): human immunodeficiency virus 1 (HIV-1) Rev protein; rev; enhances nuclear export of unspliced and incompletely spliced viral mRNAs
   2457..2574    +  misc_feature   cPPT/CTS: central polypurine tract and central termination sequence of HIV-1
   2631..2697    +  CDS            small t antigen (fragment): SV40 (simian virus 40) small t antigen
   2704..3882    +  promoter       EF-1α promoter: strong constitutive promoter for human elongation factor EF-1α
   3898..3945    +  CDS            nucleoplasmin NLS: bipartite nuclear localization signal from nucleoplasmin
   3945..8046    +  CDS            dCas9 (fragment): catalytically dead mutant of the Cas9 endonuclease from the Streptococcus pyogenes Type II CRISPR/Cas system RNA-guided DNA-binding protein that lacks endonuclease activity due to the D10A mutation in the RuvC catalytic domain and the N863A mutation in the HNH catalytic domain
   8137..8202    +  CDS            3xFLAG: three tandem FLAG® epitope tags, followed by an enterokinase cleavage site
   8248..8493    +  CDS            KRBOX4 (fragment): KRBX4_HUMAN - Also known as ZNF673. Experimental evidence at protein level: Swiss-Prot protein existence level 1. From Homo sapiens (Human).
   8500..9210    +  CDS            mTagBFP2: mTagBFP2 is a basic (constitutively fluorescent) blue fluorescent protein published in 2011, derived from Entacmaea quadricolor. It is reported to be a very rapidly-maturing monomer with very low acid sensitivity.
   9283..9681    +  CDS            BSD: blasticidin S deaminase; Aspergillus terreus BSD; confers resistance to blasticidin
   9682..9703    +  misc_feature   MCS (fragment): pBluescript multiple cloning site
   9706..10294   +  misc_feature   WPRE: woodchuck hepatitis virus posttranscriptional regulatory element
  10231..10812   +  CDS            nef (fragment): NEF_HV1H2 - Experimental evidence at protein level: Swiss-Prot protein existence level 1. Extracellular Nef protein targets CD4(+) T-lymphocytes for apoptosis by interacting with CXCR4 surface receptors. From Human immunodeficiency virus type 1 group M subtype B (isolate HXB2) (HIV-1).
  10819..10999   +  LTR            5' LTR (truncated): truncated 5' long terminal repeat (LTR) from HIV-1
  11031..11255   +  polyA_signal   bGH poly(A) signal: bovine growth hormone polyadenylation signal
  11259..11280   +  promoter       SV40 promoter (fragment): SV40 enhancer and early promoter
  11301..11729   +  rep_origin     f1 ori (sequence partly withheld): f1 bacteriophage origin of replication; arrow indicates direction of (+) strand synthesis
  11743..12072   +  promoter       SV40 promoter: SV40 enhancer and early promoter
  12120..12167   +  promoter       EM7 promoter: synthetic bacterial promoter&nbsp
  12186..12560   +  CDS            BleoR: antibiotic-binding protein; Sh ble from Streptoalloteichus hindustanus; confers resistance to bleomycin, phleomycin, and Zeocin™
  12570..12695   +  CDS            ble (fragment): BLE_KLEPN - Experimental evidence at protein level: Swiss-Prot protein existence level 1. Binding protein with a strong affinity to the bleomycin family of antibiotics. Binds to CL990; an antimitotic-antibiotic compound. From Klebsiella pneumoniae.
  12690..12811   +  polyA_signal   SV40 poly(A) signal: SV40 polyadenylation signal
  12882..12904   -  protein_bind   lac operator (fragment): The lac repressor binds to the lac operator to inhibit transcription in E. coli. This inhibition can be relieved by adding lactose or isopropyl-β-D-thiogalactopyranoside (IPTG). lac repressor encoded by lacI
  12908..12938   -  promoter       lac promoter: promoter for the E. coli lac operon
  12953..12974   -  protein_bind   CAP binding site: CAP binding activates transcription in the presence of cAMP. E. coli catabolite activator protein
  12987..13079   -  CDS            lacI (fragment): lac repressor; lacI; The lac repressor binds to the lac operator to inhibit transcription in E. coli. This inhibition can be relieved by adding lactose or isopropyl-β-D-thiogalactopyranoside (IPTG).
  13262..13850   -  rep_origin     ori: high-copy-number ColE1/pMB1/pBR322/pUC origin of replication
  14021..14881   -  CDS            AmpR: β-lactamase; bla; confers resistance to ampicillin, carbenicillin, and related antibiotics
  14882..14986   -  promoter       AmpR promoter: bla
