[The description below was written by a language model from this plasmid's Addgene catalogue record and pLannotate feature annotations shown in this document.]
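Description:
pJT242 is a roughly 15 kb lentiviral transfer plasmid for stable expression of a CRISPR interference effector in mammalian cells, built on the pJT216 backbone. In bacteria it is maintained through a high-copy ColE1/pUC-type origin and ampicillin resistance (AmpR). The backbone also carries an f1 origin and an SV40/EM7-driven BleoR (Zeocin) cassette that lies outside the viral genome. The packaged region has a third-generation-style layout. A CMV enhancer/promoter replaces the 5′ U3 to drive genomic RNA from a truncated HIV-1 LTR. It is followed by the Ψ packaging signal with a gag fragment, the RRE for Rev-dependent export, and the cPPT/CTS. Downstream of the payload sit a WPRE to boost transcript expression, a truncated 3′ LTR and a bGH polyadenylation signal.

The payload is a single open reading frame driven by the constitutive human EF-1α promoter. It encodes catalytically dead S. pyogenes Cas9 with an N-terminal nucleoplasmin NLS, followed by a 3xFLAG epitope and the human ZNF10 KRAB repressor domain carrying the WSR7EEE substitution. The construct name labels this a "HighExpr" variant. The automated annotation labels this KRAB segment as a KRBOX4 fragment, presumably by homology among KRAB domains. According to the construct name, T2A and P2A self-cleaving peptides then link the effector to mTagBFP2 and blasticidin S deaminase, although the peptides themselves are not annotated in the feature table. Transduced cells can therefore be tracked by blue fluorescence and selected with blasticidin, with all three proteins produced from one transcript. No guide RNA cassette is annotated, so the sgRNA would have to be supplied separately. The stated purpose is a dCas9 effector fusion for manipulating transcription. It comes from work developing compact transcriptional effectors through high-throughput measurements.
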