Addgene plasmid #187327: pJT242 Lenti pEF-dCas9-3XFLAG-ZNF10 KRAB[WSR7EEE] HighExpr-T2A-tagBFP-P2A-Blast
Purpose: dCas9 effector fusion for manipulating transcription
Depositing lab: Michael Bassik & Lacra Bintu. Depositing organization: Stanford University. Publication: Development of compact transcriptional effectors using high-throughput measurements in diverse contexts. Tycko J, Van MV, Aradhana, DelRosso N, Ye H, Yao D, Valbuena R, Vaughan-Jackson A, Xu X, Ludwig C, Spees K, Liu K, Gu M, Khare V, Mukund AX, Suzuki PH, Arana S, Zhang C, Du PP, Ornstein TS, Hess GT, Kamber RA, Qi LS, Khalil AS, Bintu L, Bassik MC. Nat Biotechnol. 2024 Nov 1. doi: 10.1038/s41587-024-02442-6. PubMed 39487265.
Backbone
  Vector backbone: pJT216
  Vector type: Mammalian Expression, Lentiviral, CRISPR
  Selectable markers: Blasticidin ; BFP
Growth in bacteria
  Bacterial resistance: Ampicillin, 100 μg/mL
  Growth temperature: 37°C
  Growth strain: NEB Stable
  Copy number: High Copy
Gene/Insert
  Gene/Insert name: dCas9-3XFLAG-ZNF10 KRAB[WSR7EEE] HighExpr-T2A-tagBFP-P2A-Blast
  Species: H. sapiens (human)
  Mutation: KRAB WSR7EEE
  Promoter: pEF1a
  Tag / fusion protein: 3XFLAG (C terminal on insert)
  Cloning method: Restriction Enzyme; 5′ cloning site unknown (unknown if destroyed)
Terms and licenses: Academic/Nonprofit Terms; Industry Terms: Not Available to Industry
Depositor comments: Please visit https://www.biorxiv.org/content/10.1101/2023.05.12.540558v1 for bioRxiv preprint.
How to cite: pJT242 Lenti pEF-dCas9-3XFLAG-ZNF10 KRAB[WSR7EEE] HighExpr-T2A-tagBFP-P2A-Blast was a gift from Michael Bassik & Lacra Bintu (Addgene plasmid # 187327 ; http://n2t.net/addgene:187327 ; RRID:Addgene_187327)
